Addgene plasmid #15418: FLAG-MED11
Depositing lab: Joan Conaway & Ronald Conaway. Publication: Identification of mammalian Mediator subunits with similarities to yeast Mediator subunits Srb5, Srb6, Med11, and Rox3. Sato S, Tomomori-Sato C, Banks CA, Sorokina I, Parmely TJ, Kong SE, Jin J, Cai Y, Lane WS, Brower CS, Conaway RC, Conaway JW. J Biol Chem. 2003 Apr 25. 278(17):15123-7. 10.1074/jbc.C300054200 PubMed 12584197.
Backbone
  Vector backbone: pcDNA3.1 N-FLAG/Hyg
  Backbone manufacturer: Invitrogen, modified at Conaway lab
  Backbone size w/o insert (bp): 5600
  Vector type: Mammalian Expression
  Selectable markers: Hygromycin
Growth in bacteria
  Bacterial resistance: Ampicillin, 100 μg/mL
  Growth temperature: 37°C
  Growth strain: DH5alpha
  Copy number: High Copy
Gene/Insert
  Gene/Insert name: MED11 (alt names: HSPC296; AF161414)
  Species: M. musculus (mouse)
  Insert size (bp): 354
  Mutation: N/A
  GenBank ID: BE625435
  Entrez Gene: Med11 (a.k.a. AI465144, AW545069, RP23-42P20.8, 1110030J09Rik)
  Tag / fusion protein: FLAG (N terminal on backbone)
  Cloning method: Restriction Enzyme; 5′ cloning site XhoI (not destroyed); 3′ cloning site BamHI (not destroyed)
  Sequencing primers: 5′ T7; 3′ BGH reverse
Terms and licenses: Academic/Nonprofit Terms; Industry Terms: Not Available to Industry
How to cite: FLAG-MED11 was a gift from Joan Conaway & Ronald Conaway (Addgene plasmid # 15418 ; http://n2t.net/addgene:15418 ; RRID:Addgene_15418)
