[The description below was written by a language model from this plasmid's Addgene catalogue record.]
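Description:
FLAG-MED11 is a mammalian expression plasmid built on pcDNA3.1 N-FLAG/Hyg, a commercial pcDNA3.1 hygromycin vector of about 5.6 kb that the depositing laboratory modified to supply an N-terminal FLAG epitope. It is propagated in E. coli as a high-copy plasmid under ampicillin selection, and it carries a hygromycin resistance marker that allows selection of stably transfected mammalian cells. The record does not list the promoter or other backbone elements. However, the pcDNA3.1 family normally drives expression from the CMV immediate-early promoter and terminates with the bovine growth hormone polyadenylation signal, which fits with the T7 and BGH reverse primers recorded for sequencing across the insert.

The payload is a 354 bp open reading frame encoding mouse MED11 (also recorded as HSPC296), with no mutations noted. It was cloned between XhoI and BamHI sites, both of which were preserved. Because the FLAG tag is contributed by the backbone, the insert is expressed as an N-terminally FLAG-tagged fusion protein that can be detected or captured with anti-FLAG antibodies. MED11 is a subunit of the Mediator complex, the multiprotein coactivator that links transcriptional regulators to RNA polymerase II. The associated publication concerns the identification of mammalian Mediator subunits related to yeast Srb5, Srb6, Med11 and Rox3. The construct is therefore suited to transient or stable expression of tagged MED11 in mammalian cells, for example to immunopurify MED11-containing complexes and test its association with other Mediator components. No feature table was provided, so the element positions and the exact tag–insert junction cannot be confirmed from this record.
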