>Addgene plasmid #15418 | FLAG-MED11 | depositor partial sequence | sequence record 8281 | Author sequence
ATGGCTACCTACAGCCTGGCGAACGAGAGACTACGCGCTCTGGAAGACATTGAGCGGGAAATCGGCGCCA
TCCTTCAGAATGCAGGTACTGTGATCCTAGAATTGTCCAAGGAAAAAACTAACGAGCGGCTCCTAGACCG
GCAGGCGGCGGCCTTCACCGCTTCAGTGCAACACGTGGAGGCGGAGCTGTCAGCTCAGATCCGCTACCTC
ACCCAGGTGGCCACAGGGCAGCCCCATGAGGGCTCCAGCTACTCTTCGAGGAAGGACTGTCAGATGGCTC
TGAAGCGAGTGGACTATGCCCGCCTCAAGCTCAGTGATGTGGCTCGAACCTGTGGGCAGATGCTGGAGAA
CTAG
