>Addgene plasmid #15418 | FLAG-MED11 | addgene partial sequence | sequence record 21870 | T7 5'-TAATACGACTCACTATAGGG-3'
ACAAGCTCGAGATGGCTACCTACAGTCTGGCGAACGAGCGGCTGCGCGCCCTGGAGGATATCGAGCGTGA
AATCGGCGCCATCCTCCAGAACGCAGGAACGGCGATCCTGGAACTGTCCAAGGAAAAGACTAACGAGCGG
CTCCTCGACCGGCAGGCGGCAGCCTTCACCACTTCTGTGCAGCACGTGGAGGCAGAGCTATCCGCTCAAA
TCCGCTACCTCACTCAGGTGGCCACAGGGCAGCCGCATGAGGGCTCCAGCTACTCTTCCAGGAAGGACTG
TCAAATGGCTCTAAAGCGAGTAGACTACGCCCGCCTCAAGATTAGTGATGTGGCGAGAACCTGTGAGCAG
ATGCTGGAGAACTGAGGATCCGGTACCGTCGAGTCTAGAGGGCCCGTTTAAACCCGCTGATCAGCCTCGA
CTGTGCCTTCTAGTTGCCAGCCATCTGTTGTTTGCCCCTCCCCCGTGCCTTCCTTGACCCTGGAAGGTGC
CACTCCCACTGTCCTTTCCTAATAAAATGAGGAAATTGCATCGCATTGTCTGAGTAGGTGTCTTCTATTC
TGGGGG
